Addgene plasmid #138324: lentiCRISPR v2-sgMyc_1
Purpose: Express guide RNA 2 for mouse Myc
Depositing lab: Yi Zhang. Depositing organization: Boston Children's Hospital. Publication: Myc and Dnmt1 impede the pluripotent to totipotent state transition in embryonic stem cells. Fu X, Wu X, Djekidel MN, Zhang Y. Nat Cell Biol. 2019 Jul;21(7):835-844. doi: 10.1038/s41556-019-0343-0. Epub 2019 Jun 17. PubMed 31209294.
Backbone
  Vector backbone: lentiCRISPR v2
  Backbone manufacturer: Zhang lab
  Vector type: Mammalian Expression, Lentiviral, CRISPR
  Selectable markers: Puromycin
Growth in bacteria
  Bacterial resistance: Ampicillin, 100 μg/mL
  Growth temperature: 37°C
  Growth strain: NEB Stable
  Copy number: High Copy
Gene/Insert
  Gene/Insert name: cMyc sgRNA (alt name: sgRNA targeting mouse Myc)
  gRNA/shRNA sequence: GTCAATGCACTCGGACGCGG
  Species: Synthetic
  Insert size (bp): 20
  Entrez Gene: Myc (a.k.a. Myc2, Niard, Nird, bHLHe39)
  Promoter: U6
  Cloning method: Restriction Enzyme; 5′ cloning site BsmBI (destroyed during cloning); 3′ cloning site BsmBI (destroyed during cloning)
  Sequencing primers: 5′ GAGGGCCTATTTCCCATGATT
Terms and licenses: Academic/Nonprofit Terms; Industry Terms: Not Available to Industry
How to cite: lentiCRISPR v2-sgMyc_1 was a gift from Yi Zhang (Addgene plasmid # 138324 ; http://n2t.net/addgene:138324 ; RRID:Addgene_138324)
