[The description below was written by a language model from this plasmid's Addgene catalogue record and pLannotate feature annotations shown in this document.]
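Description:
lentiCRISPR v2-sgMyc_1 is a third-generation-style, self-inactivating lentiviral CRISPR vector built on the lentiCRISPR v2 backbone, delivering both Cas9 and a single guide RNA against mouse Myc from one plasmid of about 13 kb. It is propagated in E. coli as a high-copy plasmid through a ColE1/pUC-type origin with ampicillin selection (AmpR). An f1 origin and an SV40/EM7-driven bleomycin/Zeocin resistance cassette lie outside the viral genome in the backbone. Note that the name carries the suffix "_1" while the stated purpose refers to "guide RNA 2" for mouse Myc; the record does not resolve this numbering.

The transfer cassette is framed by a CMV enhancer/promoter-driven truncated HIV-1 5' LTR and a ΔU3 3' LTR followed by a bGH polyadenylation signal. It contains the Ψ packaging signal with a gag fragment, the RRE for Rev-dependent export of the genomic RNA, and a cPPT/CTS, which aids nuclear import. Within it, the human U6 RNA polymerase III promoter drives the 20-nt synthetic Myc-targeting spacer, inserted via BsmBI sites that were destroyed during cloning, fused to the Streptococcus pyogenes gRNA scaffold. Downstream, an EF-1α core promoter drives S. pyogenes Cas9 followed by puromycin N-acetyltransferase in the same orientation, allowing puromycin selection of transduced mammalian cells, and a WPRE enhances transcript expression. The element linking Cas9 to PuroR is not annotated in the feature table.

The construct is used to make lentivirus, or for direct transfection, to introduce Cas9-mediated double-strand breaks at the mouse Myc locus. The associated publication concerns the roles of Myc and Dnmt1 in the pluripotent-to-totipotent state transition in embryonic stem cells.
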