Features (pLannotate 1.2.2; 33 found; start..end, strand, type, name):
    139..256     +  misc_feature   cPPT/CTS: central polypurine tract and central termination sequence of HIV-1
    307..547     +  promoter       U6 promoter: RNA polymerase III promoter for human U6 snRNA
    577..652     +  misc_RNA       gRNA scaffold: guide RNA scaffold for the Streptococcus pyogenes CRISPR/Cas9 system
    670..688     +  CDS            small t antigen (fragment): SV40 (simian virus 40) small t antigen
    714..925     +  promoter       EF-1α core promoter: core promoter for human elongation factor EF-1α
    950..5053    +  CDS            Cas9: Cas9 (Csn1) endonuclease from the Streptococcus pyogenes Type II CRISPR/Cas system generates RNA-guided double strand breaks in DNA
   5191..5788    +  CDS            PuroR (fragment): puromycin N-acetyltransferase; pac from Streptomyces; confers resistance to puromycin
   5804..6392    +  misc_feature   WPRE: woodchuck hepatitis virus posttranscriptional regulatory element
   6443..6462    +  misc_feature   cPPT/CTS (fragment): central polypurine tract and central termination sequence of HIV-1
   6464..6697    +  LTR            3' LTR (ΔU3): self-inactivating 3' long terminal repeat (LTR) from HIV-1
   6729..6953    +  polyA_signal   bGH poly(A) signal: bovine growth hormone polyadenylation signal
   6957..6978    +  promoter       SV40 promoter (fragment): SV40 enhancer and early promoter
   6999..7427    +  rep_origin     f1 ori (sequence partly withheld): f1 bacteriophage origin of replication; arrow indicates direction of (+) strand synthesis
   7441..7770    +  promoter       SV40 promoter: SV40 enhancer and early promoter
   7818..7865    +  promoter       EM7 promoter: synthetic bacterial promoter&nbsp
   7884..8258    +  CDS            BleoR: antibiotic-binding protein; Sh ble from Streptoalloteichus hindustanus; confers resistance to bleomycin, phleomycin, and Zeocin™
   8268..8393    +  CDS            ble (fragment): BLE_KLEPN - Experimental evidence at protein level: Swiss-Prot protein existence level 1. Binding protein with a strong affinity to the bleomycin family of antibiotics. Binds to CL990; an antimitotic-antibiotic compound. From Klebsiella pneumoniae.
   8388..8509    +  polyA_signal   SV40 poly(A) signal: SV40 polyadenylation signal
   8580..8602    -  protein_bind   lac operator (fragment): The lac repressor binds to the lac operator to inhibit transcription in E. coli. This inhibition can be relieved by adding lactose or isopropyl-β-D-thiogalactopyranoside (IPTG). lac repressor encoded by lacI
   8606..8636    -  promoter       lac promoter: promoter for the E. coli lac operon
   8651..8672    -  protein_bind   CAP binding site: CAP binding activates transcription in the presence of cAMP. E. coli catabolite activator protein
   8685..8777    -  CDS            lacI (fragment): lac repressor; lacI; The lac repressor binds to the lac operator to inhibit transcription in E. coli. This inhibition can be relieved by adding lactose or isopropyl-β-D-thiogalactopyranoside (IPTG).
   8960..9548    -  rep_origin     ori: high-copy-number ColE1/pMB1/pBR322/pUC origin of replication
   9719..10579   -  CDS            AmpR: β-lactamase; bla; confers resistance to ampicillin, carbenicillin, and related antibiotics
  10580..10684   -  promoter       AmpR promoter: bla
  10743..10795   -  misc_feature   bom (fragment): basis of mobility region from pBR322
  10950..11329   +  enhancer       CMV enhancer: human cytomegalovirus immediate early enhancer
  11330..11529   +  promoter       CMV promoter: human cytomegalovirus (CMV) immediate early promoter
  11547..11727   +  LTR            5' LTR (truncated): truncated 5' long terminal repeat (LTR) from HIV-1
  11774..11899   +  misc_feature   HIV-1 Ψ: packaging signal of human immunodeficiency virus type 1
  11883..12246   +  CDS            HIV-1 gag (fragment): gag protein from human immunodeficiency virus 1; gag
  12392..12625   +  misc_feature   RRE: The Rev response element (RRE) of HIV-1 allows for Rev-dependent mRNA export from the nucleus to the cytoplasm.
  13002..89      +  CDS            Rev (fragment) (across the origin): human immunodeficiency virus 1 (HIV-1) Rev protein; rev; enhances nuclear export of unspliced and incompletely spliced viral mRNAs
>Addgene plasmid #138324 | lentiCRISPR v2-sgMyc_1 | addgene full sequence | sequence record 273024 | Addgene NGS Result
ACCCCGAGGGGACCCGACAGGCCCGAAGGAATAGAAGAAGAAGGTGGAGAGAGAGACAGAGACAGATCCA
TTCGATTAGTGAACGGATCGGCACTGCGTGCGCCAATTCTGCAGACAAATGGCAGTATTCATCCACAATT
TTAAAAGAAAAGGGGGGATTGGGGGGTACAGTGCAGGGGAAAGAATAGTAGACATAATAGCAACAGACAT
ACAAACTAAAGAATTACAAAAACAAATTACAAAAATTCAAAATTTTCGGGTTTATTACAGGGACAGCAGA
GATCCAGTTTGGTTAATTAAGGTACCGAGGGCCTATTTCCCATGATTCCTTCATATTTGCATATACGATA
CAAGGCTGTTAGAGAGATAATTAGAATTAATTTGACTGTAAACACAAAGATATTAGTACAAAATACGTGA
CGTAGAAAGTAATAATTTCTTGGGTAGTTTGCAGTTTTAAAATTATGTTTTAAAATGGACTATCATATGC
TTACCGTAACTTGAAAGTATTTCGATTTCTTGGCTTTATATATCTTGTGGAAAGGACGAAACACCGGTCA
ATGCACTCGGACGCGGGTTTTAGAGCTAGAAATAGCAAGTTAAAATAAGGCTAGTCCGTTATCAACTTGA
AAAAGTGGCACCGAGTCGGTGCTTTTTTGAATTCGCTAGCTAGGTCTTGAAAGGAGTGGGAATTGGCTCC
GGTGCCCGTCAGTGGGCAGAGCGCACATCGCCCACAGTCCCCGAGAAGTTGGGGGGAGGGGTCGGCAATT
GATCCGGTGCCTAGAGAAGGTGGCGCGGGGTAAACTGGGAAAGTGATGTCGTGTACTGGCTCCGCCTTTT
TCCCGAGGGTGGGGGAGAACCGTATATAAGTGCAGTAGTCGCCGTGAACGTTCTTTTTCGCAACGGGTTT
GCCGCCAGAACACAGGACCGGTTCTAGAGCGCTGCCACCATGGACAAGAAGTACAGCATCGGCCTGGACA
TCGGCACCAACTCTGTGGGCTGGGCCGTGATCACCGACGAGTACAAGGTGCCCAGCAAGAAATTCAAGGT
GCTGGGCAACACCGACCGGCACAGCATCAAGAAGAACCTGATCGGAGCCCTGCTGTTCGACAGCGGCGAA
ACAGCCGAGGCCACCCGGCTGAAGAGAACCGCCAGAAGAAGATACACCAGACGGAAGAACCGGATCTGCT
ATCTGCAAGAGATCTTCAGCAACGAGATGGCCAAGGTGGACGACAGCTTCTTCCACAGACTGGAAGAGTC
CTTCCTGGTGGAAGAGGATAAGAAGCACGAGCGGCACCCCATCTTCGGCAACATCGTGGACGAGGTGGCC
TACCACGAGAAGTACCCCACCATCTACCACCTGAGAAAGAAACTGGTGGACAGCACCGACAAGGCCGACC
TGCGGCTGATCTATCTGGCCCTGGCCCACATGATCAAGTTCCGGGGCCACTTCCTGATCGAGGGCGACCT
GAACCCCGACAACAGCGACGTGGACAAGCTGTTCATCCAGCTGGTGCAGACCTACAACCAGCTGTTCGAG
GAAAACCCCATCAACGCCAGCGGCGTGGACGCCAAGGCCATCCTGTCTGCCAGACTGAGCAAGAGCAGAC
GGCTGGAAAATCTGATCGCCCAGCTGCCCGGCGAGAAGAAGAATGGCCTGTTCGGAAACCTGATTGCCCT
GAGCCTGGGCCTGACCCCCAACTTCAAGAGCAACTTCGACCTGGCCGAGGATGCCAAACTGCAGCTGAGC
AAGGACACCTACGACGACGACCTGGACAACCTGCTGGCCCAGATCGGCGACCAGTACGCCGACCTGTTTC
TGGCCGCCAAGAACCTGTCCGACGCCATCCTGCTGAGCGACATCCTGAGAGTGAACACCGAGATCACCAA
GGCCCCCCTGAGCGCCTCTATGATCAAGAGATACGACGAGCACCACCAGGACCTGACCCTGCTGAAAGCT
CTCGTGCGGCAGCAGCTGCCTGAGAAGTACAAAGAGATTTTCTTCGACCAGAGCAAGAACGGCTACGCCG
GCTACATTGACGGCGGAGCCAGCCAGGAAGAGTTCTACAAGTTCATCAAGCCCATCCTGGAAAAGATGGA
CGGCACCGAGGAACTGCTCGTGAAGCTGAACAGAGAGGACCTGCTGCGGAAGCAGCGGACCTTCGACAAC
GGCAGCATCCCCCACCAGATCCACCTGGGAGAGCTGCACGCCATTCTGCGGCGGCAGGAAGATTTTTACC
CATTCCTGAAGGACAACCGGGAAAAGATCGAGAAGATCCTGACCTTCCGCATCCCCTACTACGTGGGCCC
TCTGGCCAGGGGAAACAGCAGATTCGCCTGGATGACCAGAAAGAGCGAGGAAACCATCACCCCCTGGAAC
TTCGAGGAAGTGGTGGACAAGGGCGCTTCCGCCCAGAGCTTCATCGAGCGGATGACCAACTTCGATAAGA
ACCTGCCCAACGAGAAGGTGCTGCCCAAGCACAGCCTGCTGTACGAGTACTTCACCGTGTATAACGAGCT
GACCAAAGTGAAATACGTGACCGAGGGAATGAGAAAGCCCGCCTTCCTGAGCGGCGAGCAGAAAAAGGCC
ATCGTGGACCTGCTGTTCAAGACCAACCGGAAAGTGACCGTGAAGCAGCTGAAAGAGGACTACTTCAAGA
AAATCGAGTGCTTCGACTCCGTGGAAATCTCCGGCGTGGAAGATCGGTTCAACGCCTCCCTGGGCACATA
CCACGATCTGCTGAAAATTATCAAGGACAAGGACTTCCTGGACAATGAGGAAAACGAGGACATTCTGGAA
GATATCGTGCTGACCCTGACACTGTTTGAGGACAGAGAGATGATCGAGGAACGGCTGAAAACCTATGCCC
ACCTGTTCGACGACAAAGTGATGAAGCAGCTGAAGCGGCGGAGATACACCGGCTGGGGCAGGCTGAGCCG
GAAGCTGATCAACGGCATCCGGGACAAGCAGTCCGGCAAGACAATCCTGGATTTCCTGAAGTCCGACGGC
TTCGCCAACAGAAACTTCATGCAGCTGATCCACGACGACAGCCTGACCTTTAAAGAGGACATCCAGAAAG
CCCAGGTGTCCGGCCAGGGCGATAGCCTGCACGAGCACATTGCCAATCTGGCCGGCAGCCCCGCCATTAA
GAAGGGCATCCTGCAGACAGTGAAGGTGGTGGACGAGCTCGTGAAAGTGATGGGCCGGCACAAGCCCGAG
AACATCGTGATCGAAATGGCCAGAGAGAACCAGACCACCCAGAAGGGACAGAAGAACAGCCGCGAGAGAA
TGAAGCGGATCGAAGAGGGCATCAAAGAGCTGGGCAGCCAGATCCTGAAAGAACACCCCGTGGAAAACAC
CCAGCTGCAGAACGAGAAGCTGTACCTGTACTACCTGCAGAATGGGCGGGATATGTACGTGGACCAGGAA
CTGGACATCAACCGGCTGTCCGACTACGATGTGGACCATATCGTGCCTCAGAGCTTTCTGAAGGACGACT
CCATCGACAACAAGGTGCTGACCAGAAGCGACAAGAACCGGGGCAAGAGCGACAACGTGCCCTCCGAAGA
GGTCGTGAAGAAGATGAAGAACTACTGGCGGCAGCTGCTGAACGCCAAGCTGATTACCCAGAGAAAGTTC
GACAATCTGACCAAGGCCGAGAGAGGCGGCCTGAGCGAACTGGATAAGGCCGGCTTCATCAAGAGACAGC
TGGTGGAAACCCGGCAGATCACAAAGCACGTGGCACAGATCCTGGACTCCCGGATGAACACTAAGTACGA
CGAGAATGACAAGCTGATCCGGGAAGTGAAAGTGATCACCCTGAAGTCCAAGCTGGTGTCCGATTTCCGG
AAGGATTTCCAGTTTTACAAAGTGCGCGAGATCAACAACTACCACCACGCCCACGACGCCTACCTGAACG
CCGTCGTGGGAACCGCCCTGATCAAAAAGTACCCTAAGCTGGAAAGCGAGTTCGTGTACGGCGACTACAA
GGTGTACGACGTGCGGAAGATGATCGCCAAGAGCGAGCAGGAAATCGGCAAGGCTACCGCCAAGTACTTC
TTCTACAGCAACATCATGAACTTTTTCAAGACCGAGATTACCCTGGCCAACGGCGAGATCCGGAAGCGGC
CTCTGATCGAGACAAACGGCGAAACCGGGGAGATCGTGTGGGATAAGGGCCGGGATTTTGCCACCGTGCG
GAAAGTGCTGAGCATGCCCCAAGTGAATATCGTGAAAAAGACCGAGGTGCAGACAGGCGGCTTCAGCAAA
GAGTCTATCCTGCCCAAGAGGAACAGCGATAAGCTGATCGCCAGAAAGAAGGACTGGGACCCTAAGAAGT
ACGGCGGCTTCGACAGCCCCACCGTGGCCTATTCTGTGCTGGTGGTGGCCAAAGTGGAAAAGGGCAAGTC
CAAGAAACTGAAGAGTGTGAAAGAGCTGCTGGGGATCACCATCATGGAAAGAAGCAGCTTCGAGAAGAAT
CCCATCGACTTTCTGGAAGCCAAGGGCTACAAAGAAGTGAAAAAGGACCTGATCATCAAGCTGCCTAAGT
ACTCCCTGTTCGAGCTGGAAAACGGCCGGAAGAGAATGCTGGCCTCTGCCGGCGAACTGCAGAAGGGAAA
CGAACTGGCCCTGCCCTCCAAATATGTGAACTTCCTGTACCTGGCCAGCCACTATGAGAAGCTGAAGGGC
TCCCCCGAGGATAATGAGCAGAAACAGCTGTTTGTGGAACAGCACAAGCACTACCTGGACGAGATCATCG
AGCAGATCAGCGAGTTCTCCAAGAGAGTGATCCTGGCCGACGCTAATCTGGACAAAGTGCTGTCCGCCTA
CAACAAGCACCGGGATAAGCCCATCAGAGAGCAGGCCGAGAATATCATCCACCTGTTTACCCTGACCAAT
CTGGGAGCCCCTGCCGCCTTCAAGTACTTTGACACCACCATCGACCGGAAGAGGTACACCAGCACCAAAG
AGGTGCTGGACGCCACCCTGATCCACCAGAGCATCACCGGCCTGTACGAGACACGGATCGACCTGTCTCA
GCTGGGAGGCGACAAGCGACCTGCCGCCACAAAGAAGGCTGGACAGGCTAAGAAGAAGAAAGATTACAAA
GACGATGACGATAAGGGATCCGGCGCAACAAACTTCTCTCTGCTGAAACAAGCCGGAGATGTCGAAGAGA
ATCCTGGACCGACCGAGTACAAGCCCACGGTGCGCCTCGCCACCCGCGACGACGTCCCCAGGGCCGTACG
CACCCTCGCCGCCGCGTTCGCCGACTACCCCGCCACGCGCCACACCGTCGATCCGGACCGCCACATCGAG
CGGGTCACCGAGCTGCAAGAACTCTTCCTCACGCGCGTCGGGCTCGACATCGGCAAGGTGTGGGTCGCGG
ACGACGGCGCCGCGGTGGCGGTCTGGACCACGCCGGAGAGCGTCGAAGCGGGGGCGGTGTTCGCCGAGAT
CGGCCCGCGCATGGCCGAGTTGAGCGGTTCCCGGCTGGCCGCGCAGCAACAGATGGAAGGCCTCCTGGCG
CCGCACCGGCCCAAGGAGCCCGCGTGGTTCCTGGCCACCGTCGGAGTCTCGCCCGACCACCAGGGCAAGG
GTCTGGGCAGCGCCGTCGTGCTCCCCGGAGTGGAGGCGGCCGAGCGCGCCGGGGTGCCCGCCTTCCTGGA
GACCTCCGCGCCCCGCAACCTCCCCTTCTACGAGCGGCTCGGCTTCACCGTCACCGCCGACGTCGAGGTG
CCCGAAGGACCGCGCACCTGGTGCATGACCCGCAAGCCCGGTGCCTGAACGCGTTAAGTCGACAATCAAC
CTCTGGATTACAAAATTTGTGAAAGATTGACTGGTATTCTTAACTATGTTGCTCCTTTTACGCTATGTGG
ATACGCTGCTTTAATGCCTTTGTATCATGCTATTGCTTCCCGTATGGCTTTCATTTTCTCCTCCTTGTAT
AAATCCTGGTTGCTGTCTCTTTATGAGGAGTTGTGGCCCGTTGTCAGGCAACGTGGCGTGGTGTGCACTG
TGTTTGCTGACGCAACCCCCACTGGTTGGGGCATTGCCACCACCTGTCAGCTCCTTTCCGGGACTTTCGC
TTTCCCCCTCCCTATTGCCACGGCGGAACTCATCGCCGCCTGCCTTGCCCGCTGCTGGACAGGGGCTCGG
CTGTTGGGCACTGACAATTCCGTGGTGTTGTCGGGGAAATCATCGTCCTTTCCTTGGCTGCTCGCCTGTG
TTGCCACCTGGATTCTGCGCGGGACGTCCTTCTGCTACGTCCCTTCGGCCCTCAATCCAGCGGACCTTCC
TTCCCGCGGCCTGCTGCCGGCTCTGCGGCCTCTTCCGCGTCTTCGCCTTCGCCCTCAGACGAGTCGGATC
TCCCTTTGGGCCGCCTCCCCGCGTCGACTTTAAGACCAATGACTTACAAGGCAGCTGTAGATCTTAGCCA
CTTTTTAAAAGAAAAGGGGGGACTGGAAGGGCTAATTCACTCCCAACGAAGACAAGATCTGCTTTTTGCT
TGTACTGGGTCTCTCTGGTTAGACCAGATCTGAGCCTGGGAGCTCTCTGGCTAACTAGGGAACCCACTGC
TTAAGCCTCAATAAAGCTTGCCTTGAGTGCTTCAAGTAGTGTGTGCCCGTCTGTTGTGTGACTCTGGTAA
CTAGAGATCCCTCAGACCCTTTTAGTCAGTGTGGAAAATCTCTAGCAGGGCCCGTTTAAACCCGCTGATC
AGCCTCGACTGTGCCTTCTAGTTGCCAGCCATCTGTTGTTTGCCCCTCCCCCGTGCCTTCCTTGACCCTG
GAAGGTGCCACTCCCACTGTCCTTTCCTAATAAAATGAGGAAATTGCATCGCATTGTCTGAGTAGGTGTC
ATTCTATTCTGGGGGGTGGGGTGGGGCAGGACAGCAAGGGGGAGGATTGGGAAGACAATAGCAGGCATGC
TGGGGATGCGGTGGGCTCTATGGCTTCTGAGGCGGAAAGAACCAGCTGGGGCTCTAGGGGGTATCCCC
[124 nt withheld, positions 6999-7122]
C
[91 nt withheld, positions 7124-7214]
A
[49 nt withheld, positions 7216-7264]
CCTTTGACGTTGGAGTCCACGTTCTTT
[37 nt withheld, positions 7292-7328]
ACCCTATCTCGGTCTATTCTTTTGATTTATAAGGGATTTTGCCGATTTCGGCCTATTGGTTAAAAAATGA
GCTGATTTAACAAAAATTTAACGCGAATTAATTCTGTGGAATGTGTGTCAGTTAGGGTGTGGAAAGTCCC
CAGGCTCCCCAGCAGGCAGAAGTATGCAAAGCATGCATCTCAATTAGTCAGCAACCAGGTGTGGAAAGTC
CCCAGGCTCCCCAGCAGGCAGAAGTATGCAAAGCATGCATCTCAATTAGTCAGCAACCATAGTCCCGCCC
CTAACTCCGCCCATCCCGCCCCTAACTCCGCCCAGTTCCGCCCATTCTCCGCCCCATGGCTGACTAATTT
TTTTTATTTATGCAGAGGCCGAGGCCGCCTCTGCCTCTGAGCTATTCCAGAAGTAGTGAGGAGGCTTTTT
TGGAGGCCTAGGCTTTTGCAAAAAGCTCCCGGGAGCTTGTATATCCATTTTCGGATCTGATCAGCACGTG
TTGACAATTAATCATCGGCATAGTATATCGGCATAGTATAATACGACAAGGTGAGGAACTAAACCATGGC
CAAGTTGACCAGTGCCGTTCCGGTGCTCACCGCGCGCGACGTCGCCGGAGCGGTCGAGTTCTGGACCGAC
CGGCTCGGGTTCTCCCGGGACTTCGTGGAGGACGACTTCGCCGGTGTGGTCCGGGACGACGTGACCCTGT
TCATCAGCGCGGTCCAGGACCAGGTGGTGCCGGACAACACCCTGGCCTGGGTGTGGGTGCGCGGCCTGGA
CGAGCTGTACGCCGAGTGGTCGGAGGTCGTGTCCACGAACTTCCGGGACGCCTCCGGGCCGGCCATGACC
GAGATCGGCGAGCAGCCGTGGGGGCGGGAGTTCGCCCTGCGCGACCCGGCCGGCAACTGCGTGCACTTCG
TGGCCGAGGAGCAGGACTGACACGTGCTACGAGATTTCGATTCCACCGCCGCCTTCTATGAAAGGTTGGG
CTTCGGAATCGTTTTCCGGGACGCCGGCTGGATGATCCTCCAGCGCGGGGATCTCATGCTGGAGTTCTTC
GCCCACCCCAACTTGTTTATTGCAGCTTATAATGGTTACAAATAAAGCAATAGCATCACAAATTTCACAA
ATAAAGCATTTTTTTCACTGCATTCTAGTTGTGGTTTGTCCAAACTCATCAATGTATCTTATCATGTCTG
TATACCGTCGACCTCTAGCTAGAGCTTGGCGTAATCATGGTCATAGCTGTTTCCTGTGTGAAATTGTTAT
CCGCTCACAATTCCACACAACATACGAGCCGGAAGCATAAAGTGTAAAGCCTGGGGTGCCTAATGAGTGA
GCTAACTCACATTAATTGCGTTGCGCTCACTGCCCGCTTTCCAGTCGGGAAACCTGTCGTGCCAGCTGCA
TTAATGAATCGGCCAACGCGCGGGGAGAGGCGGTTTGCGTATTGGGCGCTCTTCCGCTTCCTCGCTCACT
GACTCGCTGCGCTCGGTCGTTCGGCTGCGGCGAGCGGTATCAGCTCACTCAAAGGCGGTAATACGGTTAT
CCACAGAATCAGGGGATAACGCAGGAAAGAACATGTGAGCAAAAGGCCAGCAAAAGGCCAGGAACCGTAA
AAAGGCCGCGTTGCTGGCGTTTTTCCATAGGCTCCGCCCCCCTGACGAGCATCACAAAAATCGACGCTCA
AGTCAGAGGTGGCGAAACCCGACAGGACTATAAAGATACCAGGCGTTTCCCCCTGGAAGCTCCCTCGTGC
GCTCTCCTGTTCCGACCCTGCCGCTTACCGGATACCTGTCCGCCTTTCTCCCTTCGGGAAGCGTGGCGCT
TTCTCATAGCTCACGCTGTAGGTATCTCAGTTCGGTGTAGGTCGTTCGCTCCAAGCTGGGCTGTGTGCAC
GAACCCCCCGTTCAGCCCGACCGCTGCGCCTTATCCGGTAACTATCGTCTTGAGTCCAACCCGGTAAGAC
ACGACTTATCGCCACTGGCAGCAGCCACTGGTAACAGGATTAGCAGAGCGAGGTATGTAGGCGGTGCTAC
AGAGTTCTTGAAGTGGTGGCCTAACTACGGCTACACTAGAAGAACAGTATTTGGTATCTGCGCTCTGCTG
AAGCCAGTTACCTTCGGAAAAAGAGTTGGTAGCTCTTGATCCGGCAAACAAACCACCGCTGGTAGCGGTG
GTTTTTTTGTTTGCAAGCAGCAGATTACGCGCAGAAAAAAAGGATCTCAAGAAGATCCTTTGATCTTTTC
TACGGGGTCTGACGCTCAGTGGAACGAAAACTCACGTTAAGGGATTTTGGTCATGAGATTATCAAAAAGG
ATCTTCACCTAGATCCTTTTAAATTAAAAATGAAGTTTTAAATCAATCTAAAGTATATATGAGTAAACTT
GGTCTGACAGTTACCAATGCTTAATCAGTGAGGCACCTATCTCAGCGATCTGTCTATTTCGTTCATCCAT
AGTTGCCTGACTCCCCGTCGTGTAGATAACTACGATACGGGAGGGCTTACCATCTGGCCCCAGTGCTGCA
ATGATACCGCGAGACCCACGCTCACCGGCTCCAGATTTATCAGCAATAAACCAGCCAGCCGGAAGGGCCG
AGCGCAGAAGTGGTCCTGCAACTTTATCCGCCTCCATCCAGTCTATTAATTGTTGCCGGGAAGCTAGAGT
AAGTAGTTCGCCAGTTAATAGTTTGCGCAACGTTGTTGCCATTGCTACAGGCATCGTGGTGTCACGCTCG
TCGTTTGGTATGGCTTCATTCAGCTCCGGTTCCCAACGATCAAGGCGAGTTACATGATCCCCCATGTTGT
GCAAAAAAGCGGTTAGCTCCTTCGGTCCTCCGATCGTTGTCAGAAGTAAGTTGGCCGCAGTGTTATCACT
CATGGTTATGGCAGCACTGCATAATTCTCTTACTGTCATGCCATCCGTAAGATGCTTTTCTGTGACTGGT
GAGTACTCAACCAAGTCATTCTGAGAATAGTGTATGCGGCGACCGAGTTGCTCTTGCCCGGCGTCAATAC
GGGATAATACCGCGCCACATAGCAGAACTTTAAAAGTGCTCATCATTGGAAAACGTTCTTCGGGGCGAAA
ACTCTCAAGGATCTTACCGCTGTTGAGATCCAGTTCGATGTAACCCACTCGTGCACCCAACTGATCTTCA
GCATCTTTTACTTTCACCAGCGTTTCTGGGTGAGCAAAAACAGGAAGGCAAAATGCCGCAAAAAAGGGAA
TAAGGGCGACACGGAAATGTTGAATACTCATACTCTTCCTTTTTCAATATTATTGAAGCATTTATCAGGG
TTATTGTCTCATGAGCGGATACATATTTGAATGTATTTAGAAAAATAAACAAATAGGGGTTCCGCGCACA
TTTCCCCGAAAAGTGCCACCTGACGTCGACGGATCGGGAGATCTCCCGATCCCCTATGGTGCACTCTCAG
TACAATCTGCTCTGATGCCGCATAGTTAAGCCAGTATCTGCTCCCTGCTTGTGTGTTGGAGGTCGCTGAG
TAGTGCGCGAGCAAAATTTAAGCTACAACAAGGCAAGGCTTGACCGACAATTGCATGAAGAATCTGCTTA
GGGTTAGGCGTTTTGCGCTGCTTCGCGATGTACGGGCCAGATATACGCGTTGACATTGATTATTGACTAG
TTATTAATAGTAATCAATTACGGGGTCATTAGTTCATAGCCCATATATGGAGTTCCGCGTTACATAACTT
ACGGTAAATGGCCCGCCTGGCTGACCGCCCAACGACCCCCGCCCATTGACGTCAATAATGACGTATGTTC
CCATAGTAACGCCAATAGGGACTTTCCATTGACGTCAATGGGTGGAGTATTTACGGTAAACTGCCCACTT
GGCAGTACATCAAGTGTATCATATGCCAAGTACGCCCCCTATTGACGTCAATGACGGTAAATGGCCCGCC
TGGCATTATGCCCAGTACATGACCTTATGGGACTTTCCTACTTGGCAGTACATCTACGTATTAGTCATCG
CTATTACCATGGTGATGCGGTTTTGGCAGTACATCAATGGGCGTGGATAGCGGTTTGACTCACGGGGATT
TCCAAGTCTCCACCCCATTGACGTCAATGGGAGTTTGTTTTGGCACCAAAATCAACGGGACTTTCCAAAA
TGTCGTAACAACTCCGCCCCATTGACGCAAATGGGCGGTAGGCGTGTACGGTGGGAGGTCTATATAAGCA
GCGCGTTTTGCCTGTACTGGGTCTCTCTGGTTAGACCAGATCTGAGCCTGGGAGCTCTCTGGCTAACTAG
GGAACCCACTGCTTAAGCCTCAATAAAGCTTGCCTTGAGTGCTTCAAGTAGTGTGTGCCCGTCTGTTGTG
TGACTCTGGTAACTAGAGATCCCTCAGACCCTTTTAGTCAGTGTGGAAAATCTCTAGCAGTGGCGCCCGA
ACAGGGACTTGAAAGCGAAAGGGAAACCAGAGGAGCTCTCTCGACGCAGGACTCGGCTTGCTGAAGCGCG
CACGGCAAGAGGCGAGGGGCGGCGACTGGTGAGTACGCCAAAAATTTTGACTAGCGGAGGCTAGAAGGAG
AGAGATGGGTGCGAGAGCGTCAGTATTAAGCGGGGGAGAATTAGATCGCGATGGGAAAAAATTCGGTTAA
GGCCAGGGGGAAAGAAAAAATATAAATTAAAACATATAGTATGGGCAAGCAGGGAGCTAGAACGATTCGC
AGTTAATCCTGGCCTGTTAGAAACATCAGAAGGCTGTAGACAAATACTGGGACAGCTACAACCATCCCTT
CAGACAGGATCAGAAGAACTTAGATCATTATATAATACAGTAGCAACCCTCTATTGTGTGCATCAAAGGA
TAGAGATAAAAGACACCAAGGAAGCTTTAGACAAGATAGAGGAAGAGCAAAACAAAAGTAAGACCACCGC
ACAGCAAGCGGCCGCTGATCTTCAGACCTGGAGGAGGAGATATGAGGGACAATTGGAGAAGTGAATTATA
TAAATATAAAGTAGTAAAAATTGAACCATTAGGAGTAGCACCCACCAAGGCAAAGAGAAGAGTGGTGCAG
AGAGAAAAAAGAGCAGTGGGAATAGGAGCTTTGTTCCTTGGGTTCTTGGGAGCAGCAGGAAGCACTATGG
GCGCAGCGTCAATGACGCTGACGGTACAGGCCAGACAATTATTGTCTGGTATAGTGCAGCAGCAGAACAA
TTTGCTGAGGGCTATTGAGGCGCAACAGCATCTGTTGCAACTCACAGTCTGGGGCATCAAGCAGCTCCAG
GCAAGAATCCTGGCTGTGGAAAGATACCTAAAGGATCAACAGCTCCTGGGGATTTGGGGTTGCTCTGGAA
AACTCATTTGCACCACTGCTGTGCCTTGGAATGCTAGTTGGAGTAATAAATCTCTGGAACAGATTTGGAA
TCACACGACCTGGATGGAGTGGGACAGAGAAATTAACAATTACACAAGCTTAATACACTCCTTAATTGAA
GAATCGCAAAACCAGCAAGAAAAGAATGAACAAGAATTATTGGAATTAGATAAATGGGCAAGTTTGTGGA
ATTGGTTTAACATAACAAATTGGCTGTGGTATATAAAATTATTCATAATGATAGTAGGAGGCTTGGTAGG
TTTAAGAATAGTTTTTGCTGTACTTTCTATAGTGAATAGAGTTAGGCAGGGATATTCACCATTATCGTTT
CAGACCCACCTCCCA
